>Addgene plasmid #168397 | pTL335 | addgene full sequence | sequence record 349793 | Addgene NGS Result
CGGTGCGGGCCTCTTCGCTATTACGCCAGATCCTTTTGTTGTTTCCGGGTGTACAATATGGACTTCCTCT
TTTCTGGCAACCAAACCCATACATCGGGATTCCTATAATACCTTCGTTGGTCTCCCTAACATGTAGGTGG
CGGAGGGGAGATATACAATAGAACAGATACCAGACAAGACATAATGGGCTAAACAAGACTACACCAATTA
CACTGCCTCATTGATGGTGGTACATAACGAACTAATACTGTAGCCCTAGACTTGATAGCCATCATCATAT
CGAAGTTTCACTACCCTTTTTCCATTTGCCATCTATTGAAGTAATAATAGGCGCATGCAACTTCTTTTCT
TTTTTTTTCTTTTCTCTCTCCCCCGTTGTTGTCTCACCATATCCGCAATGACAAAAAAATGATGGAAGAC
ACTAAAGGAAAAAATTAACGACAAAGACAGCACCAACAGATGTCGTTGTTCCAGAGCTGATGAGGGGTAT
CTCGAAGCACACGAAACTTTTTCCTTCCTTCATTCACGCACACTACTCTCTAATGAGCAACGGTATACGG
CCTTCCTTCCAGTTACTTGAATTTGAAATAAAAAAAAGTTTGCTGTCTTGCTATCAAGTATAAATAGACC
TGCAATTATTAATCTTTTGTTTCCTCGTCATTGTTCTCGTTCCCTTTCTTCCTTGTTTCTTTTTCTGCAC
AATATTTCAAGCTATACCAAGCATACAATCAACTCCAAGCTTGAAGCAAGCCTCCTGAAAGATGAAGCTA
CTGTCTTCTATCGAACAAGCATGCGATATTTGCCGACTTAAAAAGCTCAAGTGCTCCAAAGAAAAACCGA
AGTGCGCCAAGTGTCTGAAGAACAACTGGGAGTGTCGCTACTCTCCCAAAACCAAAAGGTCTCCGCTGAC
TAGGGCACATCTGACAGAAGTGGAATCAAGGCTAGAAAGACTGGAACAGCTATTTCTACTGATTTTTCCT
CGAGAAGACCTTGACATGATTTTGAAAATGGATTCTTTACAGGATATAAAAGCATTGTTAACAGGATTAT
TTGTACAAGATAATGTGAATAAAGATGCCGTCACAGATAGATTGGCTTCAGTGGAGACTGATATGCCTCT
AACATTGAGACAGCATAGAATAAGTGCGACATCATCATCGGAAGAGAGTAGTAACAAAGGTCAAAGACAG
TTGACTGTATCGCCGGAATTTGTAATACGACTCACTATAGGGCGAGCCGCCATCATGGAGGAGCAGAAGC
TGATCTCAGAGGAGGACCTGCATATGGCCATGGAGGCCGAATTCATGAAAAAACTGGTGCTGAAACTGGA
TCTGCACGACGACAAGGACAAGCAGAAAGCCATCAAAGCCGTGAGCACCCTGCATGGCATCGACATGATC
AGCATGGACATGAAGGGCCAGAAACTGACCGTGGTGGGTGATGTTGATCCTGTGGATGTGGTGGGTAAAC
TGCGCAAAGGTTGGCCGAGCGCAAGCCTGCTGAGTGTGGGTCCGGCCAAAGAGGAGAAGAAAGAAGAAAA
GAAGCCGGAGGAGAAAAAAGACGACAAAAAGCCGGAACAGCCGAAACTGGTGTTTGGATCCGTCGACCTG
CAGCGGCCGCATAACTAGCATAACCCCTTGGGGCCTCTAAACGGGTCTTGAGGGGTTTTTTGCGCGCTTG
CAGCCAAGCTAATTCCGGGCGAATTTCTTATGATTTATGATTTTTATTATTAAATAAGTTATAAAAAAAA
TAAGTGTATACAAATTTTAAAGTGACTCTTAGGTTTTAAAACGAAAATTCTTATTCTTGAGTAACTCTTT
CCTGTAGGTCAGGTTGCTTTCTCAGGTATAGCATGAGGTCGCTCTTATTGACCACACCTCTACCGGCATG
CAAGCTTGGCGTAATCATGGTCATAGCTGTTTCCTGTGTGAAATTGTTATCCGCTCACAATTCCACACAA
CATACGAGCCGGAAGCATAAAGTGTAAAGCCTGGGGTGCCTAATGAGTGAGCTAACTCACATTAATTGCG
TTGCGCTCACTGCCCGCTTTCCAGTCGGGAAACCTGTCGTGCCAGCTGCATTAATGAATCGGCCAACGCG
CGGGGAGAGGCGGTTTGCGTATTGGGCGCTCTTCCGCTTCCTCGCTCACTGACTCGCTGCGCTCGGTCGT
TCGGCTGCGGCGAGCGGTATCAGCTCACTCAAAGGCGGTAATACGGTTATCCACAGAATCAGGGGATAAC
GCAGGAAAGAACATGTGAGCAAAAGGCCAGCAAAAGGCCAGGAACCGTAAAAAGGCCGCGTTGCTGGCGT
TTTTCCATAGGCTCCGCCCCCCTGACGAGCATCACAAAAATCGACGCTCAAGTCAGAGGTGGCGAAACCC
GACAGGACTATAAAGATACCAGGCGTTTCCCCCTGGAAGCTCCCTCGTGCGCTCTCCTGTTCCGACCCTG
CCGCTTACCGGATACCTGTCCGCCTTTCTCCCTTCGGGAAGCGTGGCGCTTTCTCATAGCTCACGCTGTA
GGTATCTCAGTTCGGTGTAGGTCGTTCGCTCCAAGCTGGGCTGTGTGCACGAACCCCCCGTTCAGCCCGA
CCGCTGCGCCTTATCCGGTAACTATCGTCTTGAGTCCAACCCGGTAAGACACGACTTATCGCCACTGGCA
GCAGCCACTGGTAACAGGATTAGCAGAGCGAGGTATGTAGGCGGTGCTACAGAGTTCTTGAAGTGGTGGC
CTAACTACGGCTACACTAGAAGAACAGTATTTGGTATCTGCGCTCTGCTGAAGCCAGTTACCTTCGGAAA
AAGAGTTGGTAGCTCTTGATCCGGCAAACAAACCACCGCTGGTAGCGGTGGTTTTTTTGTTTGCAAGCAG
CAGATTACGCGCAGAAAAAAAGGATCTCAAGAAGATCCTTTGATCTTTTCTACGGGGTCTGACGCTCAGT
GGAACGAAAACTCACGTTAAGGGATTTTGGTCATGAGATTATCAAAAAGGATCTTCACCTAGATCCTTTT
AAATTAAAAATGAAGTTTTAAATCAATCTAAAGTATATATGAGTAACCTGAGGCTATGGCAGGGCCTGCC
GCCCCGACGTTGGCTGCGAGCCCTGGGCCTTCACCCGAACTTGGGGGGTGGGGTGGGGAAAAGGAAGAAA
CGCGGGCGTATTGGCCCCAATGGGGTCTCGGTGGGGTATCGACAGAGTGCCAGCCCTGGGACCGAACCCC
GCGTTTATGAACAAACGACCCAACACCGTGCGTTTTATTCTGTCTTTTTATTGCCGTCATAGCGCGGGTT
CCTTCCGGTATTGTCTCCTTCCGTGTTTCAGTTAGCCTCCCCCTAGGGTGGGCGAAGAACTCCAGCATGA
GATCCCCGCGCTGGAGGATCATCCAGCCGGCGTCCCGGAAAACGATTCCGAAGCCCAACCTTTCATAGAA
GGCGGCGGTGGAATCGAAATCTCGTGATGGCAGGTTGGGCGTCGCTTGGTCGGTCATTTCGAACCCCAGA
GTCCCGCTCAGAAGAACTCGTCAAGAAGGCGATAGAAGGCGATGCGCTGCGAATCGGGAGCGGCGATACC
GTAAAGCACGAGGAAGCGGTCAGCCCATTCGCCGCCAAGCTCTTCAGCAATATCACGGGTAGCCAACGCT
ATGTCCTGATAGCGGTCCGCCACACCCAGCCGGCCACAGTCGATGAATCCAGAAAAGCGGCCATTTTCCA
CCATGATATTCGGCAAGCAGGCATCGCCATGAGTCACGACGAGATCCTCGCCGTCGGGCATGCTCGCCTT
GAGCCTGGCGAACAGTTCGGCTGGCGCGAGCCCCTGATGCTCTTCGTCCAGATCATCCTGATCGACAAGA
CCGGCTTCCATCCGAGTACGTGCTCGCTCGATGCGATGTTTCGCTTGGTGGTCGAATGGGCAGGTAGCCG
GATCAAGCGTATGCAGCCGCCGCATTGCATCAGCCATGATGGATACTTTCTCGGCAGGAGCAAGGTGAGA
TGACAGGAGATCCTGCCCCGGCACTTCGCCCAATAGCAGCCAGTCCCTTCCCGCTTCAGTGACAACGTCG
AGCACAGCTGCGCAAGGAACGCCCGTCGTGGCCAGCCACGATAGCCGCGCTGCCTCGTCTTGCAGTTCAT
TCAGGGCACCGGACAGGTCGGTCTTGACAAAAAGAACCGGGCGCCCCTGCGCTGACAGCCGGAACACGGC
GGCATCAGAGCAGCCGATTGTCTGTTGTGCCCAGTCATAGCCGAATAGCCTCTCCACCCAAGCGGCCGGA
GAACCTGCGTGCAATCCATCTTGTTCAATCATACTCTTCCTTTTTCAATATTATTGAAGCATTTATCAGG
GTTATTGTCTCATGAGCGGATACATATTTGAATGTATTTAGAAAAATAAACAAATAGGGGTTCCGCGCAC
ATTTCCCCGAAAAGTGCCACCTGAACGAAGCATCTGTGCTTCATTTTGTAGAACAAAAATGCAACGCGAG
AGCGCTAATTTTTCAAACAAAGAATCTGAGCTGCATTTTTACAGAACAGAAATGCAACGCGAAAGCGCTA
TTTTACCAACGAAGAATCTGTGCTTCATTTTTGTAAAACAAAAATGCAACGCGAGAGCGCTAATTTTTCA
AACAAAGAATCTGAGCTGCATTTTTACAGAACAGAAATGCAACGCGAGAGCGCTATTTTACCAACAAAGA
ATCTATACTTCTTTTTTGTTCTACAAAAATGCATCCCGAGAGCGCTATTTTTCTAACAAAGCATCTTAGA
TTACTTTTTTTCTCCTTTGTGCGCTCTATAATGCAGTCTCTTGATAACTTTTTGCACTGTAGGTCCGTTA
AGGTTAGAAGAAGGCTACTTTGGTGTCTATTTTCTCTTCCATAAAAAAAGCCTGACTCCACTTCCCGCGT
TTACTGATTACTAGCGAAGCTGCGGGTGCATTTTTTCAAGATAAAGGCATCCCCGATTATATTCTATACC
GATGTGGATTGCGCATACTTTGTGAACAGAAAGTGATAGCGTTGATGATTCTTCATTGGTCAGAAAATTA
TGAACGGTTTCTTCTATTTTGTCTCTATATACTACGTATAGGAAATGTTTACATTTTCGTATTGTTTTCG
ATTCACTCTATGAATAGTTCTTACTACAATTTTTTTGTCTAAAGAGTAATACTAGAGATAAACATAAAAA
ATGTAGAGGTCGAGTTTAGATGCAAGTTCAAGGAGCGAAAGGTGGATGGGTAGGTTATATAGGGATATAG
CACAGAGATATATAGCAAAGAGATACTTTTGAGCAATGTTTGTGGAAGCGGTATTCGCAATATTTTAGTA
GCTCGTTACAGTCCGGTGCGTTTTTGGTTTTTTGAAAGTGCGTCTTCAGAGCGCTTTTGGTTTTCAAAAG
CGCTCTGAAGTTCCTATACTTTCTAGAGAATAGGAACTTCGGAATAGGAACTTCAAAGCGTTTCCGAAAA
CGAGCGCTTCCGAAAATGCAACGCGAGCTGCGCACATACAGCTCACTGTTCACGTCGCACCTATATCTGC
GTGTTGCCTGTATATATATATACATGAGAAGAACGGCATAGTGCGTGTTTATGCTTAAATGCGTACTTAT
ATGCGTCTATTTATGTAGGATGAAAGGTAGTCTAGTACCTCCTGTGATATTATCCCATTCCATGCGGGGT
ATCGTATGCTTCCTTCAGCACTACCCTTTAGCTGTTCTATATGCTGCCACTCCTCAATTGGATTAGTCTC
ATCCTTCAATGCTATCATTTCCTTTGATATTGGATCATACTAAGAAACCATTATTATCATGACATTAACC
TATAAAAATAGGCGTATCACGAGGCCCTTTCGTCTCGCGCGTTTCGGTGATGACGGTGAAAACCTCTGAC
ACATGCAGCTCCCGGAGACGGTCACAGCTTGTCTGTAAGCGGATGCCGGGAGCAGACAAGCCCGTCAGGG
CGCGTCAGCGGGTGTTGGCGGGTGTCGGGGCTGGCTTAACTATGCGGCATCAGAGCAGATTGTACTGAGA
GTGCACCATAGATCAACGACATTACTATATATATAATATAGGAAGCATTTAATAGAACAGCATCGTAATA
TATGTGTACTTTGCAGTTATGACGCCAGATGGCAGTAGTGGAAGATATTCTTTATTGAAAAATAGCTTGT
CACCTTACGTACAATCTTGATCCGGAGCTTTTCTTTTTTTGCCGATTAAGAATTAATTCGGTCGAAAAAA
GAAAAGGAGAGGGCCAAGAGGGAGGGCATTGGTGACTATTGAGCACGTGAGTATACGTGATTAAGCACAC
AAAGGCAGCTTGGAGTATGTCTGTTATTAATTTCACAGGTAGTTCTGGTCCATTGGTGAAAGTTTGCGGC
TTGCAGAGCACAGAGGCCGCAGAATGTGCTCTAGATTCCGATGCTGACTTGCTGGGTATTATATGTGTGC
CCAATAGAAAGAGAACAATTGACCCGGTTATTGCAAGGAAAATTTCAAGTCTTGTAAAAGCATATAAAAA
TAGTTCAGGCACTCCGAAATACTTGGTTGGCGTGTTTCGTAATCAACCTAAGGAGGATGTTTTGGCTCTG
GTCAATGATTACGGCATTGATATCGTCCAACTGCATGGAGATGAGTCGTGGCAAGAATACCAAGAGTTCC
TCGGTTTGCCAGTTATTAAAAGACTCGTATTTCCAAAAGACTGCAACATACTACTCAGTGCAGCTTCACA
GAAACCTCATTCGTTTATTCCCTTGTTTGATTCAGAAGCAGGTGGGACAGGTGAACTTTTGGATTGGAAC
TCGATTTCTGACTGGGTTGGAAGGCAAGAGAGCCCCGAAAGCTTACATTTTATGTTAGCTGGTGGACTGA
CGCCAGAAAATGTTGGTGATGCGCTTAGATTAAATGGCGTTATTGGTGTTGATGTAAGCGGAGGTGTGGA
GACAAATGGTGTAAAAGACTCTAACAAAATAGCAAATTTCGTCAAAAATGCTAAGAAATAGGTTATTACT
GAGTAGTATTTATTTAAGTATTGTTTGTGCACTTGCCGATCTATGCGGTGTGAAATACCGCACAGATGCG
TAAGGAGAAAATACCGCATCAGGAAATTGTAAGCGTTAATATTTTGTTAAAATTCGCGTTAAATTTTTGT
TAAATCAGCTCATTTTTTAACCAATAGGCCGAAATCGGCAAAATCCCTTATAAATCAAAAGAATAGACCG
AGATAGGGT
[37 nt withheld, positions 7220-7256]
AAAGAACGTGGACTCCAACGTCAAAGG
[49 nt withheld, positions 7284-7332]
T
[91 nt withheld, positions 7334-7424]
G
[124 nt withheld, positions 7426-7549]
CCATTCGCCATTCAGGCTGCGCAACTGTTGGGAAGGGCGAT
Features (pLannotate 1.2.2; 24 found; start..end, strand, type, name):
     30..734     +  promoter       ADH1 promoter: S. cerevisiae ADH1; promoter for alcohol dehydrogenase 1
    762..1202    +  CDS            GAL4 DNA binding domain: DNA binding domain of the GAL4 transcriptional activator; Saccharomyces cerevisiae GAL4 (truncated)
   1213..1231    +  promoter       T7 promoter: promoter for bacteriophage T7 RNA polymerase
   1305..1538    +  CDS            HIPP39 (fragment): HIP39_ARATH - Experimental evidence at transcript level: Swiss-Prot protein existence level 2. Probable heavy-metal-binding protein. From Arabidopsis thaliana (Mouse-ear cress).
   1625..1672    +  terminator     T7 terminator: transcription terminator for bacteriophage T7 RNA polymerase
   1699..1886    +  terminator     ADH1 terminator: S. cerevisiae ADH1; transcription terminator for the S. cerevisiae alcohol dehydrogenase 1 (ADH1) gene
   1934..1950    -  protein_bind   lac operator: The lac repressor binds to the lac operator to inhibit transcription in E. coli. This inhibition can be relieved by adding lactose or isopropyl-β-D-thiogalactopyranoside (IPTG). lac repressor encoded by lacI
   1958..1988    -  promoter       lac promoter: promoter for the E. coli lac operon
   2003..2024    -  protein_bind   CAP binding site: CAP binding activates transcription in the presence of cAMP. E. coli catabolite activator protein
   2037..2129    -  CDS            lacI (fragment): lac repressor; lacI; The lac repressor binds to the lac operator to inhibit transcription in E. coli. This inhibition can be relieved by adding lactose or isopropyl-β-D-thiogalactopyranoside (IPTG).
   2312..2900    -  rep_origin     ori: high-copy-number ColE1/pMB1/pBR322/pUC origin of replication
   3122..3138    +  polyA_signal   bGH poly(A) signal (fragment): bovine growth hormone polyadenylation signal
   3229..3276    -  polyA_signal   HSV TK poly(A) signal: herpes simplex virus thymidine kinase polyadenylation signal (Cole and Stacy, 1985)
   3335..3487    -  CDS            ble (fragment): BLE_KLEPN - Experimental evidence at protein level: Swiss-Prot protein existence level 1. Binding protein with a strong affinity to the bleomycin family of antibiotics. Binds to CL990; an antimitotic-antibiotic compound. From Klebsiella pneumoniae.
   3508..4302    -  CDS            NeoR/KanR: aminoglycoside phosphotransferase from Tn5; aph(3')-II (or nptII); confers resistance to neomycin, kanamycin, and G418 (Geneticin®)
   4303..4407    -  promoter       AmpR promoter: bla
   4434..5776    -  rep_origin     2μ ori: yeast 2μ plasmid origin of replication
   5844..5879    +  CDS            rop (fragment): Rop protein, which maintains plasmids at low copy number; rop
   5981..6030    +  misc_feature   bom (fragment): basis of mobility region from pBR322
   6169..6316    +  promoter       TRP1 promoter: S. cerevisiae TRP1
   6317..6991    +  CDS            TRP1: phosphoribosylanthranilate isomerase, required for tryptophan biosynthesis; S. cerevisiae TRP1; yeast auxotrophic marker
   7042..7093    +  misc_feature   bom (fragment): basis of mobility region from pBR322
   7121..7549    -  rep_origin     f1 ori (sequence partly withheld): f1 bacteriophage origin of replication; arrow indicates direction of (+) strand synthesis
   7553..29      -  CDS            lacZα (fragment) (across the origin): LacZα fragment of β-galactosidase; lacZ fragment
