[The description below was written by a language model from this plasmid's Addgene catalogue record and pLannotate feature annotations shown in this document.]
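Description:
pTL335 is a yeast two-hybrid bait plasmid built on the pGBKT7 backbone, carrying the rice (Oryza sativa) gene OsaHIP24 as its insert. In the 7,590 nt sequenced record, the constitutive S. cerevisiae ADH1 promoter drives the GAL4 DNA-binding domain, and a short coding region of about 230 nt lies downstream. The annotation software labels this region as a fragment resembling Arabidopsis HIPP39, a probable heavy-metal-binding protein. This homology call presumably marks the OsaHIP24 insert, and its small size suggests that a single domain rather than a full-length protein may be present, though the record does not say so. A T7 promoter sits between the GAL4 domain and the insert, which allows transcription of the insert by T7 RNA polymerase independently of the GAL4 fusion, and the cassette is closed by T7 and ADH1 terminators. The c-Myc epitope usually associated with pGBKT7 is not annotated in the table.

For propagation in E. coli, the plasmid has a high-copy ColE1/pUC-type origin and a Tn5 aminoglycoside phosphotransferase gene (NeoR/KanR) under the AmpR promoter, giving kanamycin selection. In yeast it is maintained through the 2μ origin and selected by the TRP1 auxotrophic marker with its own promoter. An f1 origin is also present, along with backbone remnants such as lac promoter/operator, lacI, lacZα, rop, bom and ble fragments, none of which has an intended function here.

In a two-hybrid assay, the DNA-binding-domain fusion is co-expressed with a GAL4 activation-domain prey, and reporter activation indicates an interaction. The associated publication concerns a conserved blast fungus effector and its range of host-target binding, so the construct was likely used to test effector binding to this rice protein.
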