Addgene plasmid #168397: pTL335
Purpose: pGBKT7 yeast two-hybrid plasmid
Depositing lab: Sophien Kamoun. Depositing organization: Sainsbury Laboratory, Norwich. Publication: A single amino acid polymorphism in a conserved effector of the multihost blast fungus pathogen expands host-target binding spectrum. Bentham AR, Petit-Houdenot Y, Win J, Chuma I, Terauchi R, Banfield MJ, Kamoun S, Langner T. PLoS Pathog. 2021 Nov 10;17(11):e1009957. doi: 10.1371/journal.ppat.1009957. eCollection 2021 Nov. PubMed 34758051.
Backbone
  Vector backbone: pGBKT7
  Vector type: Yeast Expression
Growth in bacteria
  Bacterial resistance: Kanamycin, 50 μg/mL
  Growth temperature: 37°C
  Growth strain: DH5alpha
  Copy number: High Copy
Gene/Insert
  Gene/Insert name: OsaHIP24
  Species: Oryza sativa
  Cloning method: Unknown
Terms and licenses: Academic/Nonprofit Terms; Industry Terms: Not Available to Industry
How to cite: pTL335 was a gift from Sophien Kamoun (Addgene plasmid # 168397 ; http://n2t.net/addgene:168397 ; RRID:Addgene_168397)
